Addgene plasmid #189799: E42_gControl_dTet_IRES_mTurquoise2
Purpose: Retroviral delivery of control guide RNA
Depositing lab: Ellen Rothenberg. Depositing organization: California Institute of Technology. Publication: Transcription Factor PU.1 Represses and Activates Gene Expression in Early T Cells by Redirecting Partner Transcription Factor Binding. Hosokawa H, Ungerback J, Wang X, Matsumoto M, Nakayama KI, Cohen SM, Tanaka T, Rothenberg EV. Immunity. 2018 Jun 19;48(6):1119-1134.e7. doi: 10.1016/j.immuni.2018.04.024. PubMed 29924977.
Backbone
  Vector backbone: pQCXIN
  Vector type: Retroviral
Growth in bacteria
  Bacterial resistance: Ampicillin, 100 μg/mL
  Growth temperature: 37°C
  Growth strain: NEB Stable
  Copy number: Low Copy
Gene/Insert
  Gene/Insert name: Luciferase gRNA
  gRNA/shRNA sequence: ggcatttcgcagcctaccg
  Species: M. musculus (mouse)
  Insert size (bp): 19
  Cloning method: Gateway Cloning
Terms and licenses: Academic/Nonprofit Terms; Industry Terms: Not Available to Industry
How to cite: E42_gControl_dTet_IRES_mTurquoise2 was a gift from Ellen Rothenberg (Addgene plasmid # 189799 ; http://n2t.net/addgene:189799 ; RRID:Addgene_189799)
