[The description below was written by a language model from this plasmid's Addgene catalogue record and pLannotate feature annotations shown in this document.]
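Description:
E42_gControl_dTet_IRES_mTurquoise2 is a self-inactivating gammaretroviral vector built on the pQCXIN backbone for delivering a non-targeting control guide RNA to mammalian cells. In bacteria it is maintained through a ColE1/pUC-type origin and selected with ampicillin via the β-lactamase gene. The catalogue lists it as low copy, although the annotated origin is of the high-copy type and only a fragment of rop is detected. Fragments of the pBR322 bom region and an SV40 promoter spanning the plasmid origin are also present in the backbone.

The viral portion begins with a CMV enhancer/promoter fused to a truncated 5' LTR, which drives production of the genomic RNA in packaging cells. It is followed by a Ψ packaging signal and a truncated gag segment lacking its start codon, which supports efficient encapsidation. The 3' LTR carries a U3 deletion, so after reverse transcription and integration the viral promoter is inactivated and expression depends on internal promoters.

Two such cassettes are annotated. A human U6 RNA polymerase III promoter is followed by the 19-nt guide, recorded as directed against luciferase, and an S. pyogenes Cas9 guide scaffold (annotated as a tracrRNA fragment). Downstream, an EF-1α core promoter precedes the cyan fluorescent protein mTurquoise2, which marks transduced cells. Although the name mentions an IRES, none is annotated in the sequenced record, and the meaning of "dTet" is not explained in it. No Cas9 is encoded, so the nuclease must be supplied separately. The construct serves as the negative control alongside gene-targeting guides in retroviral CRISPR experiments; the associated publication concerns transcription factor function in early T cells.
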