Features (pLannotate 1.2.2; 18 found; start..end, strand, type, name):
    161..262     +  misc_feature   bom (fragment): basis of mobility region from pBR322
    448..1036    -  rep_origin     ori: high-copy-number ColE1/pMB1/pBR322/pUC origin of replication
   1207..2067    -  CDS            AmpR: β-lactamase; bla; confers resistance to ampicillin, carbenicillin, and related antibiotics
   2068..2172    -  promoter       AmpR promoter: bla
   2358..2737    +  enhancer       CMV enhancer: human cytomegalovirus immediate early enhancer
   2738..2941    +  promoter       CMV promoter: human cytomegalovirus (CMV) immediate early promoter
   2942..3117    +  LTR            5' LTR (truncated): truncated long terminal repeat from Moloney murine sarcoma virus
   3239..3513    +  misc_feature   MESV Ψ (fragment): packaging signal of murine embryonic stem cell virus
   3580..3996    +  CDS            gag (truncated): truncated Moloney murine leukemia virus (MMLV) gag gene lacking the start codon
   4012..4252    +  promoter       U6 promoter: RNA polymerase III promoter for human U6 snRNA
   4299..4366    +  misc_RNA       tracrRNA (fragment): trans-activating CRISPR RNA for the Streptococcus pyogenes CRISPR/Cas9 system
   4400..4611    +  promoter       EF-1α core promoter: core promoter for human elongation factor EF-1α
   4634..5353    +  CDS            mTurquoise2: enhanced monomeric variant of CFP (Goedhart et al., 2012) mammalian codon-optimized
   5353..5454    +  CDS            env (fragment): murine leukemia virus gPr80 envelope polyprotein precursor; env; proteolytically cleaved into gp70SU and p15TM subunits
   5496..5921    +  LTR            3' LTR (ΔU3): self-inactivating 3' long terminal repeat (LTR) from Moloney murine leukemia virus
   5990..6030    +  CDS            rop (fragment): Rop protein, which maintains plasmids at low copy number; rop
   6132..6170    +  misc_feature   bom (fragment): basis of mobility region from pBR322
   6187..155     +  promoter       SV40 promoter (across the origin): SV40 enhancer and early promoter
>Addgene plasmid #189799 | E42_gControl_dTet_IRES_mTurquoise2 | addgene full sequence | sequence record 375676 | Addgene NGS Result
CGCCCATCCCGCCCCTAACTCCGCCCAGTTCCGCCCATTCTCCGCCCCATGGCTGACTAATTTTTTTTAT
TTATGCAGAGGCCGAGGCCGCCTCGGCCTCTGAGCTATTCCAGAAGTAGTGAGGAGGCTTTTTTGGAGGC
CTAGGCTTTTGCAAAAAGCTTACTGGCTTAACTATGCGGCATCAGAGCAGATTGTACTGAGAGTGCACCA
TATGCGGTGTGAAATACCGCACAGATGCGTAAGGAGAAAATACCGCATCAGGCGCTCTTCCGCTTCCTCG
CTCACTGACTCGCTGCGCTCGGTCGTTCGGCTGCGGCGAGCGGTATCAGCTCACTCAAAGGCGGTAATAC
GGTTATCCACAGAATCAGGGGATAACGCAGGAAAGAACATGTGAGCAAAAGGCCAGCAAAAGGCCAGGAA
CCGTAAAAAGGCCGCGTTGCTGGCGTTTTTCCATAGGCTCCGCCCCCCTGACGAGCATCACAAAAATCGA
CGCTCAAGTCAGAGGTGGCGAAACCCGACAGGACTATAAAGATACCAGGCGTTTCCCCCTGGAAGCTCCC
TCGTGCGCTCTCCTGTTCCGACCCTGCCGCTTACCGGATACCTGTCCGCCTTTCTCCCTTCGGGAAGCGT
GGCGCTTTCTCATAGCTCACGCTGTAGGTATCTCAGTTCGGTGTAGGTCGTTCGCTCCAAGCTGGGCTGT
GTGCACGAACCCCCCGTTCAGCCCGACCGCTGCGCCTTATCCGGTAACTATCGTCTTGAGTCCAACCCGG
TAAGACACGACTTATCGCCACTGGCAGCAGCCACTGGTAACAGGATTAGCAGAGCGAGGTATGTAGGCGG
TGCTACAGAGTTCTTGAAGTGGTGGCCTAACTACGGCTACACTAGAAGGACAGTATTTGGTATCTGCGCT
CTGCTGAAGCCAGTTACCTTCGGAAAAAGAGTTGGTAGCTCTTGATCCGGCAAACAAACCACCGCTGGTA
GCGGTGGTTTTTTTGTTTGCAAGCAGCAGATTACGCGCAGAAAAAAAGGATCTCAAGAAGATCCTTTGAT
CTTTTCTACGGGGTCTGACGCTCAGTGGAACGAAAACTCACGTTAAGGGATTTTGGTCATGAGATTATCA
AAAAGGATCTTCACCTAGATCCTTTTAAATTAAAAATGAAGTTTTAAATCAATCTAAAGTATATATGAGT
AAACTTGGTCTGACAGTTACCAATGCTTAATCAGTGAGGCACCTATCTCAGCGATCTGTCTATTTCGTTC
ATCCATAGTTGCCTGACTCCCCGTCGTGTAGATAACTACGATACGGGAGGGCTTACCATCTGGCCCCAGT
GCTGCAATGATACCGCGAGACCCACGCTCACCGGCTCCAGATTTATCAGCAATAAACCAGCCAGCCGGAA
GGGCCGAGCGCAGAAGTGGTCCTGCAACTTTATCCGCCTCCATCCAGTCTATTAATTGTTGCCGGGAAGC
TAGAGTAAGTAGTTCGCCAGTTAATAGTTTGCGCAACGTTGTTGCCATTGCTGCAGGCATCGTGGTGTCA
CGCTCGTCGTTTGGTATGGCTTCATTCAGCTCCGGTTCCCAACGATCAAGGCGAGTTACATGATCCCCCA
TGTTGTGCAAAAAAGCGGTTAGCTCCTTCGGTCCTCCGATCGTTGTCAGAAGTAAGTTGGCCGCAGTGTT
ATCACTCATGGTTATGGCAGCACTGCATAATTCTCTTACTGTCATGCCATCCGTAAGATGCTTTTCTGTG
ACTGGTGAGTACTCAACCAAGTCATTCTGAGAATAGTGTATGCGGCGACCGAGTTGCTCTTGCCCGGCGT
CAACACGGGATAATACCGCGCCACATAGCAGAACTTTAAAAGTGCTCATCATTGGAAAACGTTCTTCGGG
GCGAAAACTCTCAAGGATCTTACCGCTGTTGAGATCCAGTTCGATGTAACCCACTCGTGCACCCAACTGA
TCTTCAGCATCTTTTACTTTCACCAGCGTTTCTGGGTGAGCAAAAACAGGAAGGCAAAATGCCGCAAAAA
AGGGAATAAGGGCGACACGGAAATGTTGAATACTCATACTCTTCCTTTTTCAATATTATTGAAGCATTTA
TCAGGGTTATTGTCTCATGAGCGGATACATATTTGAATGTATTTAGAAAAATAAACAAATAGGGGTTCCG
CGCACATTTCCCCGAAAAGTGCCACCTGACGTCTAAGAAACCATTATTATCATGACATTAACCTATAAAA
ATAGGCGTATCACGAGGCCCTTTCGTCTTCAAGAATTAGCTTGGCCATTGCATACGTTGTATCCATATCA
TAATATGTACATTTATATTGGCTCATGTCCAACATTACCGCCATGTTGACATTGATTATTGACTAGTTAT
TAATAGTAATCAATTACGGGGTCATTAGTTCATAGCCCATATATGGAGTTCCGCGTTACATAACTTACGG
TAAATGGCCCGCCTGGCTGACCGCCCAACGACCCCCGCCCATTGACGTCAATAATGACGTATGTTCCCAT
AGTAACGCCAATAGGGACTTTCCATTGACGTCAATGGGTGGAGTATTTACGGTAAACTGCCCACTTGGCA
GTACATCAAGTGTATCATATGCCAAGTACGCCCCCTATTGACGTCAATGACGGTAAATGGCCCGCCTGGC
ATTATGCCCAGTACATGACCTTATGGGACTTTCCTACTTGGCAGTACATCTACGTATTAGTCATCGCTAT
TACCATGGTGATGCGGTTTTGGCAGTACATCAATGGGCGTGGATAGCGGTTTGACTCACGGGGATTTCCA
AGTCTCCACCCCATTGACGTCAATGGGAGTTTGTTTTGGCACCAAAATCAACGGGACTTTCCAAAATGTC
GTAACAACTCCGCCCCATTGACGCAAATGGGCGGTAGGCGTGTACGGTGGGAGGTCTATATAAGCAGAGC
TCAATAAAAGAGCCCACAACCCCTCACTCGGCGCGCCAGTCTTCCGATAGACTGCGTCGCCCGGGTACCC
GTATTCCCAATAAAGCCTCTTGCTGTTTGCATCCGAATCGTGGTCTCGCTGTTCCTTGGGAGGGTCTCCT
CTGAGTGATTGACTACCCACGACGGGGGTCTTTCATTTGGGGGCTCGTCCGGGATTTGGAGACCCCTGCC
CAGGGACCACCGACCCACCACCGGGAGGTAAGCTGGCCAGCAACTTATCTGTGTCTGTCCGATTGTCTAG
TGTCTATGTTTGATGTTATGCGCCTGCGTCTGTACTAGTTAGCTAACTAGCTCTGTATCTGGCGGACCCG
TGGTGGAACTGACGAGTTCTGAACACCCGGCCGCAACCCTGGGAGACGTCCCAGGGACTTTGGGGGCCGT
TTTTGTGGCCCGACCTGAGGAAGGGAGTCGATGTGGAATCCGACCCCGTCAGGATATGTGGTTCTGGTAG
GAGACGAGAACCTAAAACAGTTCCCGCCTCCGTCTGAATTTTTGCTTTCGGTTTGGAACCGAAGCCGCGC
GTCTTGTCTGCTGCAGCGCTGCAGCATCGTTCTGTGTTGTCTCTGTCTGACTGTGTTTCTGTATTTGTCT
GAAAATTAGGGCCAGACTGTTACCACTCCCTTAAGTTTGACCTTAGGTCACTGGAAAGATGTCGAGCGGA
TCGCTCACAACCAGTCGGTAGATGTCAAGAAGAGACGTTGGGTTACCTTCTGCTCTGCAGAATGGCCAAC
CTTTAACGTCGGATGGCCGCGAGACGGCACCTTTAACCGAGACCTCATCACCCAGGTTAAGATCAAGGTC
TTTTCACCTGGCCCGCATGGACACCCAGACCAGGTCCCCTACATCGTGACCTGGGAAGCCTTGGCTTTTG
ACCCCCCTCCCTGGGTCAAGCCCTTTGTACACCCTAAGCCTCCGCCTCCTCTTCCTCCATCCGCCCCGTC
TCTCCCCCTTGAACCTCCTCGTTCGACCCCGCCTCGATCCTCCCTTTATCCAGCCCTCACTCCTTCTCTA
GGCGCCGGAATTGAAGGATCCGAGGGCCTATTTCCCATGATTCCTTCATATTTGCATATACGATACAAGG
CTGTTAGAGAGATAATTGGAATTAATTTGACTGTAAACACAAAGATATTAGTACAAAATACGTGACGTAG
AAAGTAATAATTTCTTGGGTAGTTTGCAGTTTTAAAATTATGTTTTAAAATGGACTATCATATGCTTACC
GTAACTTGAAAGTATTTCGATTTCTTGGCTTTATATATCTTGTGGAAAGGACGAAACACCGGGCATTTCG
CAGCCTACCGGTTTAAGAGCTATGCTGGAAACAGCATAGCAAGTTTAAATAAGGCTAGTCCGTTATCAAC
TTGAAAAAGTGGCACCGAGTCGGTGCTTTTTTTCTCGAGTGGCTCCGGTGCCCGTCAGTGGGCAGAGCGC
ACATCGCCCACAGTCCCCGAGAAGTTGGGGGGAGGGGTCGGCAATTGAACCGGTGCCTAGAGAAGGTGGC
GCGGGGTAAACTGGGAAAGTGATGTCGTGTACTGGCTCCGCCTTTTTCCCGAGGGTGGGGGAGAACCGTA
TATAAGTGCAGTAGTCGCCGTGAACGTTCTTTTTCGCAACGGGTTTGCCGCCAGAACACAGGTGTCGTGA
CGCGGTCGCCACCATGGTGAGCAAGGGCGAGGAGCTGTTCACCGGGGTGGTGCCCATCCTGGTCGAGCTG
GACGGCGACGTAAACGGCCACAAGTTCAGCGTGTCCGGCGAGGGCGAGGGCGATGCCACCTACGGCAAGC
TGACCCTGAAGTTCATCTGCACCACCGGCAAGCTGCCCGTGCCCTGGCCCACCCTCGTGACCACCCTGTC
CTGGGGCGTGCAGTGCTTCGCCCGCTACCCCGACCACATGAAGCAGCACGACTTCTTCAAGTCCGCCATG
CCCGAAGGCTACGTCCAGGAGCGCACCATCTTCTTCAAGGACGACGGCAACTACAAGACCCGCGCCGAGG
TGAAGTTCGAGGGCGACACCCTGGTGAACCGCATCGAGCTGAAGGGCATCGACTTCAAGGAGGACGGCAA
CATCCTGGGGCACAAGCTGGAGTACAACTACTTTAGCGACAACGTCTATATCACCGCCGACAAGCAGAAG
AACGGCATCAAGGCCAACTTCAAGATCCGCCACAACATCGAGGACGGCGGCGTGCAGCTCGCCGACCACT
ACCAGCAGAACACCCCCATCGGCGACGGCCCCGTGCTGCTGCCCGACAACCACTACCTGAGCACCCAGTC
CAAGCTGAGCAAAGACCCCAACGAGAAGCGCGATCACATGGTCCTGCTGGAGTTCGTGACCGCCGCCGGG
ATCACTCTCGGCATGGACGAGCTGTACAAGTAAATCGATTAGTCCAATTTGTTAAAGACAGGATATCAGT
GGTCCAGGCTCTAGTTTTGACTCAACAATATCACCAGCTGAAGCCTATAGAGTACGAGCCATAGATAAAA
TAAAAGATTTTATTTAGTCTCCAGAAAAAGGGGGGAATGAAAGACCCCACCTGTAGGTTTGGCAAGCTAG
CTTAAGTAACGCCATTTTGCAAGGCATGGAAAAATACATAACTGAGAATAGAGAAGTTCAGATCAAGGTC
AGGAACAGATGGAACAGGGTCGACCCTAGAGAACCATCAGATGTTTCCAGGGTGCCCCAAGGACCTGAAA
TGACCCTGTGCCTTATTTGAACTAACCAATCAGTTCGCTTCTCGCTTCTGTTCGCGCGCTTCTGCTCCCC
GAGCTCAATAAAAGAGCCCACAACCCCTCACTCGGGGCGCCAGTCCTCCGATTGACTGAGTCGCCCGGGT
ACCCGTGTATCCAATAAACCCTCTTGCAGTTGCATCCGACTTGTGGTCTCGCTGTTCCTTGGGAGGGTCT
CCTCTGAGTGATTGACTACCCGTCAGCGGGGGTCTTTCATTTGGGGGCTCGTCCGGGATCGGGAGACCCC
TGCCCAGGGACCACCGACCCACCACCGGGAGGTAAGCTGGCTGCCTCGCGCGTTTCGGTGATGACGGTGA
AAACCTCTGACACATGCAGCTCCCGGAGACGGTCACAGCTTGTCTGTAAGCGGATGCCGGGAGCAGACAA
GCCCGTCAGGGCGCGTCAGCGGGTGTTGGCGGGTGTCGGGGCGCAGCCATGACCCAGTCACGTAGCGATA
GCGGAGTGTAGATCCGGCTGTGGAATGTGTGTCAGTTAGGGTGTGGAAAGTCCCCAGGCTCCCCAGCAGG
CAGAAGTATGCAAAGCATGCATCTCAATTAGTCAGCAACCAGGTGTGGAAAGTCCCCAGGCTCCCCAGCA
GGCAGAAGTATGCAAAGCATGCATCTCAATTAGTCAGCAACCATAGTCCCGCCCCTAACTC
